Addgene plasmid #172628: pBABE-2xFLAG-2xSTREP-CCND2-Puro
Purpose: Retroviral vector for the constitutive, near-physiological expression of 2xFLAG-2xSTREP-tagged cyclin D2 and a puromycin resistance marker in mammalian cells
Depositing lab: Michele Pagano. Depositing organization: NYU Grossman School of Medicine. Publication: CRL4(AMBRA1) is a master regulator of D-type cyclins. Simoneschi D, Rona G, Zhou N, Jeong YT, Jiang S, Milletti G, Arbini AA, O'Sullivan A, Wang AA, Nithikasem S, Keegan S, Siu Y, Cianfanelli V, Maiani E, Nazio F, Cecconi F, Boccalatte F, Fenyo D, Jones DR, Busino L, Pagano M. Nature. 2021 Apr;592(7856):789-793. doi: 10.1038/s41586-021-03445-y. Epub 2021 Apr 14. PubMed 33854235.
Backbone
  Vector backbone: pBABE-Puro
  Vector type: Mammalian Expression, Retroviral
  Selectable markers: Puromycin
Growth in bacteria
  Bacterial resistance: Ampicillin, 100 μg/mL
  Growth temperature: 37°C
  Growth strain: NEB Stable
  Copy number: High Copy
Gene/Insert
  Gene/Insert name: CCND2 (alt name: cyclin D2)
  Species: H. sapiens (human)
  Entrez Gene: CCND2 (a.k.a. KIAK0002, MPPH3)
  Tag / fusion protein: 2xFLAG-2xSTREP (N terminal on insert)
  Cloning method: Restriction Enzyme; 5′ cloning site Unknown (unknown if destroyed); 3′ cloning site Unknown (unknown if destroyed)
  Sequencing primers: 5′ pBABE 5'; 3′ pBABE 3'
Terms and licenses: Academic/Nonprofit Terms; Industry Terms: Not Available to Industry
How to cite: pBABE-2xFLAG-2xSTREP-CCND2-Puro was a gift from Michele Pagano (Addgene plasmid # 172628 ; http://n2t.net/addgene:172628 ; RRID:Addgene_172628)
