[The description below was written by a language model from this plasmid's Addgene catalogue record and pLannotate feature annotations shown in this document.]
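Description:
pBABE-2xFLAG-2xSTREP-CCND2-Puro is a Moloney murine leukemia virus-based retroviral expression vector built on the pBABE-Puro backbone, designed to deliver tagged human cyclin D2 stably into mammalian cells. In bacteria it is maintained as a high-copy plasmid through a ColE1/pUC-type origin and selected with ampicillin via the β-lactamase gene and its native promoter. The sequenced record is about 6.1 kb.

The proviral cassette is flanked by MMLV long terminal repeats. Downstream of the 5′ LTR lie a packaging signal (Ψ) and a truncated gag segment lacking its start codon, which together promote efficient encapsidation of the genomic RNA when the plasmid is introduced into a packaging cell line that supplies the viral proteins in trans. No separate internal promoter is annotated upstream of the insert, so the CCND2 open reading frame is presumably transcribed from the 5′ LTR, as is standard for pBABE. This fits the stated aim of constitutive, near-physiological expression. The insert carries an N-terminal 2xFLAG-2xSTREP tag. The automated annotation picks up only fragments of one FLAG and one Strep-Tag II element, but their position immediately upstream of CCND2 agrees with the catalogue description. A downstream SV40 enhancer/early promoter independently drives puromycin N-acetyltransferase, allowing selection of transduced cells. The short ΔU3 fragment annotated beside the intact 3′ LTR and the small lacI fragment look like backbone remnants or annotation artefacts rather than functional parts.

The tandem tags support immunodetection and affinity purification on anti-FLAG or Strep-Tactin resins. The construct therefore suits studies of cyclin D2 interactions, stability and cell-cycle function, and the associated publication concerns regulation of D-type cyclins by a CRL4 ubiquitin ligase.
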