Features (pLannotate 1.2.2; 14 found; start..end, strand, type, name):
      8..477     +  LTR            LTR: long terminal repeat from Moloney murine leukemia virus
    601..875     +  misc_feature   MESV Ψ (fragment): packaging signal of murine embryonic stem cell virus
    942..1358    +  CDS            gag (truncated): truncated Moloney murine leukemia virus (MMLV) gag gene lacking the start codon
   1402..1422    +  CDS            FLAG (fragment): FLAG® epitope tag, followed by an enterokinase cleavage site
   1537..1556    +  CDS            Strep-Tag II (fragment): peptide that binds Strep-Tactin®, an engineered form of streptavidin
   1579..2442    +  CDS            CCND2: CCND2_HUMAN - Experimental evidence at protein level: Swiss-Prot protein existence level 1. Regulatory component of the cyclin D2-CDK4 (DC) complex that phosphorylates and inhibits members of the retinoblastoma (RB) protein family including RB1 and regulates the cell-cycle during G(1)/S transition. Phosphorylation of RB1 allows dissociation of the transcription factor E2F from the RB/E2F complex and the subsequent transcription of E2F target genes which are responsible for the progression through the G(1) phase. Hypophosphorylates RB1 in early G(1) phase. Cyclin D-CDK4 complexes are major inte
   2462..2791    +  promoter       SV40 promoter: SV40 enhancer and early promoter
   2801..3400    +  CDS            PuroR: puromycin N-acetyltransferase; pac from Streptomyces alboniger; confers resistance to puromycin
   3499..3620    +  LTR            3' LTR (ΔU3) (fragment): self-inactivating 3' long terminal repeat (LTR) from Moloney murine leukemia virus
   3621..4090    +  LTR            LTR: long terminal repeat from Moloney murine leukemia virus
   4156..4208    -  CDS            lacI (fragment): lac repressor; lacI; The lac repressor binds to the lac operator to inhibit transcription in E. coli. This inhibition can be relieved by adding lactose or isopropyl-β-D-thiogalactopyranoside (IPTG).
   4391..4979    -  rep_origin     ori: high-copy-number ColE1/pMB1/pBR322/pUC origin of replication
   5139..5999    -  CDS            AmpR: β-lactamase; bla; confers resistance to ampicillin, carbenicillin, and related antibiotics
   6000..6104    -  promoter       AmpR promoter: bla
>Addgene plasmid #172628 | pBABE-2xFLAG-2xSTREP-CCND2-Puro | addgene full sequence | sequence record 340221 | Addgene NGS Result
CTGCAGCCTGAATATGGGCCAAACAGGATATCTGTGGTAAGCAGTTCCTGCCCCGGCTCAGGGCCAAGAA
CAGATGGAACAGCTGAATATGGGCCAAACAGGATATCTGTGGTAAGCAGTTCCTGCCCCGGCTCAGGGCC
AAGAACAGATGGTCCCCAGATGCGGTCCAGCCCTCAGCAGTTTCTAGAGAACCATCAGATGTTTCCAGGG
TGCCCCAAGGACCTGAAATGACCCTGTGCCTTATTTGAACTAACCAATCAGTTCGCTTCTCGCTTCTGTT
CGCGCGCTTCTGCTCCCCGAGCTCAATAAAAGAGCCCACAACCCCTCACTCGGGGCGCCAGTCCTCCGAT
TGACTGAGTCGCCCGGGTACCCGTGTATCCAATAAACCCTCTTGCAGTTGCATCCGACTTGTGGTCTCGC
TGTTCCTTGGGAGGGTCTCCTCTGAGTGATTGACTACCCGTCAGCGGGGGTCTTTCATTTGGGGGCTCGT
CCGGGATCGGGAGACCCCTGCCCAGGGACCACCGACCCACCACCGGGAGGCAAGCTGGCCAGCAACTTAT
CTGTGTCTGTCCGATTGTCTAGTGTCTATGACTGATTTTATGCGCCTGCGTCGGTACTAGTTAGCTAACT
AGCTCTGTATCTGGCGGACCCGTGGTGGAACTGACGAGTTCTGAACACCCGGCCGCAACCCTGGGAGACG
TCCCAGGGACTTTGGGGGCCGTTTTTGTGGCCCGACCTGAGGAAGGGAGTCGATGTGGAATCCGACCCCG
TCAGGATATGTGGTTCTGGTAGGAGACGAGAACCTAAAACAGTTCCCGCCTCCGTCTGAATTTTTGCTTT
CGGTTTGGAACCGAAGCCGCGCGTCTTGTCTGCTGCAGCGCTGCAGCATCGTTCTGTGTTGTCTCTGTCT
GACTGTGTTTCTGTATTTGTCTGAAAATTAGGGCCAGACTGTTACCACTCCCTTAAGTTTGACCTTAGGT
CACTGGAAAGATGTCGAGCGGATCGCTCACAACCAGTCGGTAGATGTCAAGAAGAGACGTTGGGTTACCT
TCTGCTCTGCAGAATGGCCAACCTTTAACGTCGGATGGCCGCGAGACGGCACCTTTAACCGAGACCTCAT
CACCCAGGTTAAGATCAAGGTCTTTTCACCTGGCCCGCATGGACACCCAGACCAGGTCCCCTACATCGTG
ACCTGGGAAGCCTTGGCTTTTGACCCCCCTCCCTGGGTCAAGCCCTTTGTACACCCTAAGCCTCCGCCTC
CTCTTCCTCCATCCGCCCCGTCTCTCCCCCTTGAACCTCCTCGTTCGACCCCGCCTCGATCCTCCCTTTA
TCCAGCCCTCACTCCTTCTCTAGGCGCCGGCCGGATCCCAGTGTGGTGGTACGTAGGAATTCAGCATGGA
CTACAAGGACGACGATGACAAGGTACCAGGATCTGGGGATTATAAAGATGATGATGATAAAGGGTCGGCC
GCCAGCTGGAGCCACCCTCAGTTCGAGAAGGGAGGAGGAAGCGGCGGAGGCAGCGGAGGAGGAAGCTGGA
GCCACCCGCAGTTCGAGAAAGGAGCTGGATCTAGCAGCGAGCTGCTGTGCCACGAGGTGGACCCGGTCCG
CAGGGCCGTGCGGGACCGCAACCTGCTCCGAGACGACCGCGTCCTGCAGAACCTGCTCACCATCGAGGAG
CGCTACCTTCCGCAGTGCTCCTACTTCAAGTGCGTGCAGAAGGACATCCAACCCTACATGCGCAGAATGG
TGGCCACCTGGATGCTGGAGGTCTGTGAGGAACAGAAGTGCGAAGAAGAGGTCTTCCCTCTGGCCATGAA
TTACCTGGACCGTTTCTTGGCTGGGGTCCCGACTCCGAAGTCCCATCTGCAACTCCTGGGTGCTGTCTGC
ATGTTCCTGGCCTCCAAACTCAAAGAGACCAGCCCGCTGACCGCGGAGAAGCTGTGCATTTACACCGACA
ACTCCATCAAGCCTCAGGAGCTGCTGGAGTGGGAACTGGTGGTGCTGGGGAAGTTGAAGTGGAACCTGGC
AGCTGTCACTCCTCATGACTTCATTGAGCACATCTTGCGCAAGCTGCCCCAGCAGCGGGAGAAGCTGTCT
CTGATCCGCAAGCATGCTCAGACCTTCATTGCTCTGTGTGCCACGGACTTTAAGTTTGCCATGTACCCAC
CGTCGATGATCGCAACTGGAAGTGTGGGAGCAGCCATCTGTGGGCTCCAGCAGGATGAGGAAGTGAGCTC
GCTCACTTGTGATGCCCTGACTGAGCTGCTGGCTAAGATCACCAACACAGACGTGGATTGTCTCAAAGCT
TGCCAGGAGCAGATTGAGGCGGTGCTCCTCAATAGCCTGCAGCAGTACCGTCAGGACCAACGTGACGGAT
CCAAGTCGGAGGATGAACTGGACCAAGCCAGCACCCCTACAGACGTGCGGGATATCGACCTGTGACTCGA
CCCTGTGGAATGTGTGTCAGTTAGGGTGTGGAAAGTCCCCAGGCTCCCCAGCAGGCAGAAGTATGCAAAG
CATGCATCTCAATTAGTCAGCAACCAGGTGTGGAAAGTCCCCAGGCTCCCCAGCAGGCAGAAGTATGCAA
AGCATGCATCTCAATTAGTCAGCAACCATAGTCCCGCCCCTAACTCCGCCCATCCCGCCCCTAACTCCGC
CCAGTTCCGCCCATTCTCCGCCCCATGGCTGACTAATTTTTTTTATTTATGCAGAGGCCGAGGCCGCCTC
GGCCTCTGAGCTATTCCAGAAGTAGTGAGGAGGCTTTTTTGGAGGCCTAGGCTTTTGCAAAAAGCTTACC
ATGACCGAGTACAAGCCCACGGTGCGCCTCGCCACCCGCGACGACGTCCCCAGGGCCGTACGCACCCTCG
CCGCCGCGTTCGCCGACTACCCCGCCACGCGCCACACCGTCGATCCGGACCGCCACATCGAGCGGGTCAC
CGAGCTGCAAGAACTCTTCCTCACGCGCGTCGGGCTCGACATCGGCAAGGTGTGGGTCGCGGACGACGGC
GCCGCGGTGGCGGTCTGGACCACGCCGGAGAGCGTCGAAGCGGGGGCGGTGTTCGCCGAGATCGGCCCGC
GCATGGCCGAGTTGAGCGGTTCCCGGCTGGCCGCGCAGCAACAGATGGAAGGCCTCCTGGCGCCGCACCG
GCCCAAGGAGCCCGCGTGGTTCCTGGCCACCGTCGGCGTCTCGCCCGACCACCAGGGCAAGGGTCTGGGC
AGCGCCGTCGTGCTCCCCGGAGTGGAGGCGGCCGAGCGCGCCGGGGTGCCCGCCTTCCTGGAGACCTCCG
CGCCCCGCAACCTCCCCTTCTACGAGCGGCTCGGCTTCACCGTCACCGCCGACGTCGAGGTGCCCGAAGG
ACCGCGCACCTGGTGCATGACCCGCAAGCCCGGTGCCTGACGCCCGCCCCACGACCCGCAGCGCCCGACC
GAAAGGAGCGCACGACCCCATGCATCGATAAAATAAAAGATTTTATTTAGTCTCCAGAAAAAGGGGGGAA
TGAAAGACCCCACCTGTAGGTTTGGCAAGCTAGCTTAAGTAACGCCATTTTGCAAGGCATGGAAAAATAC
ATAACTGAGAATAGAGAAGTTCAGATCAAGGTCAGGAACAGATGGAACAGCTGAATATGGGCCAAACAGG
ATATCTGTGGTAAGCAGTTCCTGCCCCGGCTCAGGGCCAAGAACAGATGGAACAGCTGAATATGGGCCAA
ACAGGATATCTGTGGTAAGCAGTTCCTGCCCCGGCTCAGGGCCAAGAACAGATGGTCCCCAGATGCGGTC
CAGCCCTCAGCAGTTTCTAGAGAACCATCAGATGTTTCCAGGGTGCCCCAAGGACCTGAAATGACCCTGT
GCCTTATTTGAACTAACCAATCAGTTCGCTTCTCGCTTCTGTTCGCGCGCTTCTGCTCCCCGAGCTCAAT
AAAAGAGCCCACAACCCCTCACTCGGGGCGCCAGTCCTCCGATTGACTGAGTCGCCCGGGTACCCGTGTA
TCCAATAAACCCTCTTGCAGTTGCATCCGACTTGTGGTCTCGCTGTTCCTTGGGAGGGTCTCCTCTGAGT
GATTGACTACCCGTCAGCGGGGGTCTTTCACATGCAGCATGTATCAAAATTAATTTGGTTTTTTTTCTTA
AGTATTTACATTAAATGGCCATAGTTGCATTAATGAATCGGCCAACGCGCGGGGAGAGGCGGTTTGCGTA
TTGGGCGCTCTTCCGCTTCCTCGCTCACTGACTCGCTGCGCTCGGTCGTTCGGCTGCGGCGAGCGGTATC
AGCTCACTCAAAGGCGGTAATACGGTTATCCACAGAATCAGGGGATAACGCAGGAAAGAACATGTGAGCA
AAAGGCCAGCAAAAGGCCAGGAACCGTAAAAAGGCCGCGTTGCTGGCGTTTTTCCATAGGCTCCGCCCCC
CTGACGAGCATCACAAAAATCGACGCTCAAGTCAGAGGTGGCGAAACCCGACAGGACTATAAAGATACCA
GGCGTTTCCCCCTGGAAGCTCCCTCGTGCGCTCTCCTGTTCCGACCCTGCCGCTTACCGGATACCTGTCC
GCCTTTCTCCCTTCGGGAAGCGTGGCGCTTTCTCATAGCTCACGCTGTAGGTATCTCAGTTCGGTGTAGG
TCGTTCGCTCCAAGCTGGGCTGTGTGCACGAACCCCCCGTTCAGCCCGACCGCTGCGCCTTATCCGGTAA
CTATCGTCTTGAGTCCAACCCGGTAAGACACGACTTATCGCCACTGGCAGCAGCCACTGGTAACAGGATT
AGCAGAGCGAGGTATGTAGGCGGTGCTACAGAGTTCTTGAAGTGGTGGCCTAACTACGGCTACACTAGAA
GAACAGTATTTGGTATCTGCGCTCTGCTGAAGCCAGTTACCTTCGGAAAAAGAGTTGGTAGCTCTTGATC
CGGCAAACAAACCACCGCTGGTAGCGGTGGTTTTTTTGTTTGCAAGCAGCAGATTACGCGCAGAAAAAAA
GGATCTCAAGAAGATCCTTTGATCTTTTCTACGGGGTCTGACGCTCAGTGGAACGAAAACTCACGTTAAG
GGATTTTGGTCATGAGATTATCAAAAAGGATCTTCACCTAGATCCTTTTGCGGCCGCAAATCAATCTAAA
GTATATATGAGTAAACTTGGTCTGACAGTTACCAATGCTTAATCAGTGAGGCACCTATCTCAGCGATCTG
TCTATTTCGTTCATCCATAGTTGCCTGACTCCCCGTCGTGTAGATAACTACGATACGGGAGGGCTTACCA
TCTGGCCCCAGTGCTGCAATGATACCGCGAGACCCACGCTCACCGGCTCCAGATTTATCAGCAATAAACC
AGCCAGCCGGAAGGGCCGAGCGCAGAAGTGGTCCTGCAACTTTATCCGCCTCCATCCAGTCTATTAATTG
TTGCCGGGAAGCTAGAGTAAGTAGTTCGCCAGTTAATAGTTTGCGCAACGTTGTTGCCATTGCTACAGGC
ATCGTGGTGTCACGCTCGTCGTTTGGTATGGCTTCATTCAGCTCCGGTTCCCAACGATCAAGGCGAGTTA
CATGATCCCCCATGTTGTGCAAAAAAGCGGTTAGCTCCTTCGGTCCTCCGATCGTTGTCAGAAGTAAGTT
GGCCGCAGTGTTATCACTCATGGTTATGGCAGCACTGCATAATTCTCTTACTGTCATGCCATCCGTAAGA
TGCTTTTCTGTGACTGGTGAGTACTCAACCAAGTCATTCTGAGAATAGTGTATGCGGCGACCGAGTTGCT
CTTGCCCGGCGTCAATACGGGATAATACCGCGCCACATAGCAGAACTTTAAAAGTGCTCATCATTGGAAA
ACGTTCTTCGGGGCGAAAACTCTCAAGGATCTTACCGCTGTTGAGATCCAGTTCGATGTAACCCACTCGT
GCACCCAACTGATCTTCAGCATCTTTTACTTTCACCAGCGTTTCTGGGTGAGCAAAAACAGGAAGGCAAA
ATGCCGCAAAAAAGGGAATAAGGGCGACACGGAAATGTTGAATACTCATACTCTTCCTTTTTCAATATTA
TTGAAGCATTTATCAGGGTTATTGTCTCATGAGCGGATACATATTTGAATGTATTTAGAAAAATAAACAA
ATAGGGGTTCCGCGCACATTTCCCCGAAAAGTGCCAC
